Addgene plasmid #1385: pYES2/103Q
Depositing lab: Michael Sherman. Depositing organization: Boston University Medical Campus. Publication: Huntington toxicity in yeast model depends on polyglutamine aggregation mediated by a prion-like protein Rnq1. Meriin AB, Zhang X, He X, Newnam GP, Chernoff YO, Sherman MY. J Cell Biol 2002 Jun 10;157(6):997-1004. Epub 2002 Jun 10. 10.1083/jcb.200112104 PubMed 12058016.
Backbone
  Vector backbone: pYES2
  Backbone manufacturer: Invitrogen
  Backbone size w/o insert (bp): 5900
  Vector type: Yeast Expression
Growth in bacteria
  Bacterial resistance: Ampicillin, 100 μg/mL
  Growth temperature: 37°C
  Growth strain: DH5alpha
  Copy number: High Copy
Gene/Insert
  Gene/Insert name: huntingtin (103Q) (alt names: htt; huntingtin; HD)
  Species: H. sapiens (human)
  Insert size (bp): 1800
  Mutation: Exon1 sequences containing the first 17 amino acids followed by 103 glutamines were fused in frame
  GenBank ID: AB016794
  Entrez Gene: HTT (a.k.a. HD, IT15, LOMARS)
  Tag / fusion protein: FLAG (N terminal on insert); EGFP (C terminal on insert)
  Cloning method: Restriction Enzyme; 5′ cloning site KpnI (not destroyed); 3′ cloning site XbaI (not destroyed)
  Sequencing primers: 5′ GAL1
Terms and licenses: Academic/Nonprofit Terms; Industry Terms: Not Available to Industry
Depositor comments: URA3 selection, 2micron origin
How to cite: pYES2/103Q was a gift from Michael Sherman (Addgene plasmid # 1385 ; http://n2t.net/addgene:1385 ; RRID:Addgene_1385)
