[The description below was written by a language model from this plasmid's Addgene catalogue record and pLannotate feature annotations shown in this document.]
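Description:
pYES2/103Q is a yeast expression plasmid built on the Invitrogen pYES2 backbone for galactose-inducible production of a polyglutamine-expanded fragment of human huntingtin in Saccharomyces cerevisiae. It is an E. coli–yeast shuttle vector. A high-copy ColE1/pUC-type origin and the β-lactamase gene (ampicillin resistance) support propagation in bacteria. The 2μ origin gives multicopy episomal maintenance in yeast, and URA3 allows selection in ura3 strains and counterselection with 5-FOA. An f1 origin is also present. The short lacI, tet promoter and RAF1 fragments in the feature table appear to be backbone remnants, the RAF1 fragment probably coming from the 2μ-derived segment.

The insert was cloned between the KpnI and XbaI sites. It encodes huntingtin exon 1 sequence comprising the first 17 amino acids followed by 103 glutamines, with an N-terminal FLAG epitope and a C-terminal EGFP fused in frame. Transcription is driven by the Gal4-regulated GAL1 promoter and terminated by the CYC1 terminator, and a T7 promoter lies just upstream of the coding region. In the annotated sequence, the huntingtin/polyQ segment itself is not labelled but would occupy the unannotated stretch between the FLAG and EGFP features. That gap looks short for a tract of 103 glutamines. The sequenced record of about 6.9 kb is also smaller than the sum of the listed backbone and insert sizes, so the catalogue sizes should be taken as approximate.

The EGFP fusion allows polyglutamine aggregation to be followed by fluorescence, and inducible expression allows toxicity to be assessed. The associated publication used this yeast model to show that huntingtin toxicity depends on polyglutamine aggregation mediated by the prion-like protein Rnq1.
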