Features (pLannotate 1.2.2; 16 found; start..end, strand, type, name):
     46..487     +  promoter       GAL1 promoter: S. cerevisiae GAL1; inducible promoter, regulated by Gal4
    519..537     +  promoter       T7 promoter: promoter for bacteriophage T7 RNA polymerase
    566..586     +  CDS            FLAG (fragment): FLAG® epitope tag, followed by an enterokinase cleavage site
    929..946     -  misc_feature   MCS (fragment): pBluescript multiple cloning site
    948..1666    +  CDS            EGFP (fragment): the original enhanced GFP (Yang et al., 1996) mammalian codon-optimized
   1681..1928    +  terminator     CYC1 terminator: S. cerevisiae CYC1; transcription terminator for CYC1
   1940..1993    -  CDS            lacI (fragment): lac repressor; lacI; The lac repressor binds to the lac operator to inhibit transcription in E. coli. This inhibition can be relieved by adding lactose or isopropyl-β-D-thiogalactopyranoside (IPTG).
   2176..2764    -  rep_origin     ori: high-copy-number ColE1/pMB1/pBR322/pUC origin of replication
   2935..3795    -  CDS            AmpR: β-lactamase; bla; confers resistance to ampicillin, carbenicillin, and related antibiotics
   3796..3812    -  promoter       AmpR promoter (fragment): bla
   3891..4694    -  CDS            URA3: orotidine-5'-phosphate decarboxylase, required for uracil biosynthesis; S. cerevisiae URA3; yeast auxotrophic marker, counterselectable with 5-fluoroorotic acid (5-FOA)
   4695..4910    -  promoter       URA3 promoter: S. cerevisiae URA3
   4916..4939    -  promoter       tet promoter (fragment): E. coli promoter for tetracycline efflux protein gene
   4977..5357    +  CDS            RAF1 (fragment): RAF_YEAST - Experimental evidence at transcript level: Swiss-Prot protein existence level 2. Antagonizes transcriptional repression of recombinase FLP by REP1-REP2. May play a role in plasmid partitioning. From Saccharomyces cerevisiae (strain ATCC 204508 / S288c) (Baker's yeast).
   5511..6388    -  rep_origin     2μ ori: yeast 2μ plasmid origin of replication
   6484..24      -  rep_origin     f1 ori (across the origin) (sequence partly withheld): f1 bacteriophage origin of replication; arrow indicates direction of (+) strand synthesis
>Addgene plasmid #1385 | pYES2/103Q | addgene full sequence | sequence record 261011 | Addgene NGS Result
TTAATGCGCCGCTACAGGGCGCGTGGGGATCGATCCACTAGTCCACGGATTAGAAGCCGCCGAGCGGGTG
ACAGCCCTCCGAAGGAAGACTCTCCTCCGTGCGTCCTCGTCTTCACCGGTCGCGTTCCTGAAACGCAGAT
GTGCCTCGCGCCGCACTGCTCCGAACAATAAAGATTCTACAATACTAGCTTTTATGGTTATGAAGAGGAA
AAATTGGCAGTAACCTGGCCCCACAAACCTTCAAATGAACGAATCAAATTAACAACCATAGGATGATAAT
GCGATTAGTTTTTTAGCCTTATTTCTGGGGTAATTAATCAGCGAAGCGATGATTTTTGATCTATTAACAG
ATATATAAATGCAAAAACTGCATAACCACTTTAACTAATACTTTCAACATTTTCGGTTTGTATTACTTCT
TATTCAAATGTAATAAAAGTATCAACAAAAAATTGTTAATATACCTCTATACTTTAACGTCAAGGAGAAA
AAACCCCGGATCGGACTACTAGCAGCTGTAATACGACTCACTATAGGGAATATTAAGCTTGGTACCGCCA
TGGACTACAAGGACGACGATGACAAGCTGGCGACCCTGGAAAAGCTGATGAAGGCCTTCGAGTCCCTCAA
AAGCTTCCAACAGCAGCAACAGCAACAACAGCAGCAACAGCAACAACAGCAGCAACAGCAACAACAGCAG
CAACAGCAACAACAGCAGCAACAGCAACAACAGCAGCAACAGCAACAACAGCAGCAACAGCAACAACAGC
AGCAACAGCAACAACAGCAGCAACAGCAACAACAGCAGCAACAGCAACAACAGCAGCAACAGCAACAACA
GCAGCAACAGCAACAACAGCAGCAACAGCAACAACAGCAGCAACAGCAACAACAGCAGCAACAGCAACAA
CAGCAGCAACAGCAACAACTGCAGCCCGGGGGATCCCTGGTGAGCAAGGGCGAGGAGCTGTTCACCGGGG
TGGTGCCCATCCTGGTCGAGCTGGACGGCGACGTAAACGGCCACAAGTTCAGCGTGTCCGGCGAGGGCGA
GGGCGATGCCACCTACGGCAAGCTGACCCTGAAGTTCATCTGCACCACCGGCAAGCTGCCCGTGCCCTGG
CCCACCCTCGTGACCACCCTGACCTACGGCGTGCAGTGCTTCAGCCGCTACCCCGACCACATGAAGCAGC
ACGACTTCTTCAAGTCCGCCATGCCCGAAGGCTACGTCCAGGAGCGCACCATCTTCTTCAAGGACGACGG
CAACTACAAGACCCGCGCCGAGGTGAAGTTCGAGGGCGACACCCTGGTGAACCGCATCGAGCTGAAGGGC
ATCGACTTCAAGGAGGACGGCAACATCCTGGGGCACAAGCTGGAGTACAACTACAACAGCCACAACGTCT
ATATCATGGCCGACAAGCAGAAGAACGGCATCAAGGTGAACTTCAAGATCCGCCACAACATCGAGGACGG
CAGCGTGCAGCTCGCCGACCACTACCAGCAGAACACCCCCATCGGCGACGGCCCCGTGCTGCTGCCCGAC
AACCACTACCTGAGCACCCAGTCCGCCCTGAGCAAAGACCCCAACGAGAAGCGCGATCACATGGTCCTGC
TGGAGTTCGTGACCGCCGCCGGGATCACTCTCGGCATGGACGAGCTGTACAAGTAATCTAGAGGGCCGCA
TCATGTAATTAGTTATGTCACGCTTACATTCACGCCCTCCCCCCACATCCGCTCTAACCGAAAAGGAAGG
AGTTAGACAACCTGAAGTCTAGGTCCCTATTTATTTTTTTATAGTTATGTTAGTATTAAGAACGTTATTT
ATATTTCAAATTTTTCTTTTTTTTCTGTACAGACGCGTGTACGCATGTAACATTATACTGAAAACCTTGC
TTGAGAAGGTTTTGGGACGCTCGAAGGCTTTAATTTGCAAGCTGCGGCCCTGCATTAATGAATCGGCCAA
CGCGCGGGGAGAGGCGGTTTGCGTATTGGGCGCTCTTCCGCTTCCTCGCTCACTGACTCGCTGCGCTCGG
TCGTTCGGCTGCGGCGAGCGGTATCAGCTCACTCAAAGGCGGTAATACGGTTATCCACAGAATCAGGGGA
TAACGCAGGAAAGAACATGTGAGCAAAAGGCCAGCAAAAGGCCAGGAACCGTAAAAAGGCCGCGTTGCTG
GCGTTTTTCCATAGGCTCCGCCCCCCTGACGAGCATCACAAAAATCGACGCTCAAGTCAGAGGTGGCGAA
ACCCGACAGGACTATAAAGATACCAGGCGTTTCCCCCTGGAAGCTCCCTCGTGCGCTCTCCTGTTCCGAC
CCTGCCGCTTACCGGATACCTGTCCGCCTTTCTCCCTTCGGGAAGCGTGGCGCTTTCTCATAGCTCACGC
TGTAGGTATCTCAGTTCGGTGTAGGTCGTTCGCTCCAAGCTGGGCTGTGTGCACGAACCCCCCGTTCAGC
CCGACCGCTGCGCCTTATCCGGTAACTATCGTCTTGAGTCCAACCCGGTAAGACACGACTTATCGCCACT
GGCAGCAGCCACTGGTAACAGGATTAGCAGAGCGAGGTATGTAGGCGGTGCTACAGAGTTCTTGAAGTGG
TGGCCTAACTACGGCTACACTAGAAGAACAGTATTTGGTATCTGCGCTCTGCTGAAGCCAGTTACCTTCG
GAAAAAGAGTTGGTAGCTCTTGATCCGGCAAACAAACCACCGCTGGTAGCGGTGGTTTTTTTGTTTGCAA
GCAGCAGATTACGCGCAGAAAAAAAGGATCTCAAGAAGATCCTTTGATCTTTTCTACGGGGTCTGACGCT
CAGTGGAACGAAAACTCACGTTAAGGGATTTTGGTCATGAGATTATCAAAAAGGATCTTCACCTAGATCC
TTTTAAATTAAAAATGAAGTTTTAAATCAATCTAAAGTATATATGAGTAAACTTGGTCTGACAGTTACCA
ATGCTTAATCAGTGAGGCACCTATCTCAGCGATCTGTCTATTTCGTTCATCCATAGTTGCCTGACTCCCC
GTCGTGTAGATAACTACGATACGGGAGGGCTTACCATCTGGCCCCAGTGCTGCAATGATACCGCGAGACC
CACGCTCACCGGCTCCAGATTTATCAGCAATAAACCAGCCAGCCGGAAGGGCCGAGCGCAGAAGTGGTCC
TGCAACTTTATCCGCCTCCATCCAGTCTATTAATTGTTGCCGGGAAGCTAGAGTAAGTAGTTCGCCAGTT
AATAGTTTGCGCAACGTTGTTGCCATTGCTACAGGCATCGTGGTGTCACGCTCGTCGTTTGGTATGGCTT
CATTCAGCTCCGGTTCCCAACGATCAAGGCGAGTTACATGATCCCCCATGTTGTGCAAAAAAGCGGTTAG
CTCCTTCGGTCCTCCGATCGTTGTCAGAAGTAAGTTGGCCGCAGTGTTATCACTCATGGTTATGGCAGCA
CTGCATAATTCTCTTACTGTCATGCCATCCGTAAGATGCTTTTCTGTGACTGGTGAGTACTCAACCAAGT
CATTCTGAGAATAGTGTATGCGGCGACCGAGTTGCTCTTGCCCGGCGTCAATACGGGATAATACCGCGCC
ACATAGCAGAACTTTAAAAGTGCTCATCATTGGAAAACGTTCTTCGGGGCGAAAACTCTCAAGGATCTTA
CCGCTGTTGAGATCCAGTTCGATGTAACCCACTCGTGCACCCAACTGATCTTCAGCATCTTTTACTTTCA
CCAGCGTTTCTGGGTGAGCAAAAACAGGAAGGCAAAATGCCGCAAAAAAGGGAATAAGGGCGACACGGAA
ATGTTGAATACTCATACTCTTCCTTTTTCAATGGGTAATAACTGATATAATTAAATTGAAGCTCTAATTT
GTGAGTTTAGTATACATGCATTTACTTATAATACAGTTTTTTAGTTTTGCTGGCCGCATCTTCTCAAATA
TGCTTCCCAGCCTGCTTTTCTGTAACGTTCACCCTCTACCTTAGCATCCCTTCCCTTTGCAAATAGTCCT
CTTCCAACAATAATAATGTCAGATCCTGTAGAGACCACATCATCCACGGTTCTATACTGTTGACCCAATG
CGTCTCCCTTGTCATCTAAACCCACACCGGGTGTCATAATCAACCAATCGTAACCTTCATCTCTTCCACC
CATGTCTCTTTGAGCAATAAAGCCGATAACAAAATCTTTGTCGCTCTTCGCAATGTCAACAGTACCCTTA
GTATATTCTCCAGTAGATAGGGAGCCCTTGCATGACAATTCTGCTAACATCAAAAGGCCTCTAGGTTCCT
TTGTTACTTCTTCTGCCGCCTGCTTCAAACCGCTAACAATACCTGGGCCCACCACACCGTGTGCATTCGT
AATGTCTGCCCATTCTGCTATTCTGTATACACCCGCAGAGTACTGCAATTTGACTGTATTACCAATGTCA
GCAAATTTTCTGTCTTCGAAGAGTAAAAAATTGTACTTGGCGGATAATGCCTTTAGCGGCTTAACTGTGC
CCTCCATGGAAAAATCAGTCAAGATATCCACATGTGTTTTTAGTAAACAAATTTTGGGACCTAATGCTTC
AACTAACTCCAGTAATTCCTTGGTGGTACGAACATCCAATGAAGCACACAAGTTTGTTTGCTTTTCGTGC
ATGATATTAAATAGCTTGGCAGCAACAGGACTAGGATGAGTAGCAGCACGTTCCTTATATGTAGCTTTCG
ACATGATTTATCTTCGTTTCCTGCAGGTTTTTGTTCTGTGCAGTTGGGTTAAGAATACTGGGCAATTTCA
TGTTTCTTCAACACTACATATGCGTATATATACCAATCTAAGTCTGTGCTCCTTCCTTCGTTCTTCCTTC
TGTTCGGAGATTACCGAATCAAAAAAATTTCAAGGAAACCGAAATCAAAAAAAAGAATAAAAAAAAAATG
ATGAATTGAAAAGCTAGCTTATCGATGATAAGCTGTCAAACATGAGAATTAATTCCACGGACTATAGACT
ATACCTAGTATACTCCGTCTACTGTACGATACACTTCCGCTCAGGTCCTTGTCCTTTAACGAGGCCTTAC
CACTCTTTTGTTACTCTATTGATCCAGCTCAGCAAAGGCAGTGTGATCTAAGATTCTATCTTCGCGATGT
AGTAAAACTAGCTAGACCGAGAAAGAGACTAGAAATGCAAAAGGCACTTCTACAATGGCTGCCATCATTA
TTATCCGATGTGACGCTGCAGCTTCTCAATGATATTCGAATACGCTTTGAGGAGATACAGCCTAATATCC
GACAAACTGTTTTACAGATTTACGATCGTACTTGTTACCCATCATTGAATTTTGAACATCCGAACCTGGG
AGTTTTCCCTGAAACAGATAGTATATTTGAACCTGTATAATAATATATAGTCTAGCGCTTTACGGAAGAC
AATGTATGTATTTCGGTTCCTGGAGAAACTATTGCATCTATTGCATAGGTAATCTTGCACGTCGCATCCC
CGGTTCATTTTCTGCGTTTCCATCTTGCACTTCAATAGCATATCTTTGTTAACGAAGCATCTGTGCTTCA
TTTTGTAGAACAAAAATGCAACGCGAGAGCGCTAATTTTTCAAACAAAGAATCTGAGCTGCATTTTTACA
GAACAGAAATGCAACGCGAAAGCGCTATTTTACCAACGAAGAATCTGTGCTTCATTTTTGTAAAACAAAA
ATGCAACGCGAGAGCGCTAATTTTTCAAACAAAGAATCTGAGCTGCATTTTTACAGAACAGAAATGCAAC
GCGAGAGCGCTATTTTACCAACAAAGAATCTATACTTCTTTTTTGTTCTACAAAAATGCATCCCGAGAGC
GCTATTTTTCTAACAAAGCATCTTAGATTACTTTTTTTCTCCTTTGTGCGCTCTATAATGCAGTCTCTTG
ATAACTTTTTGCACTGTAGGTCCGTTAAGGTTAGAAGAAGGCTACTTTGGTGTCTATTTTCTCTTCCATA
AAAAAAGCCTGACTCCACTTCCCGCGTTTACTGATTACTAGCGAAGCTGCGGGTGCATTTTTTCAAGATA
AAGGCATCCCCGATTATATTCTATACCGATGTGGATTGCGCATACTTTGTGAACAGAAAGTGATAGCGTT
GATGATTCTTCATTGGTCAGAAAATTATGAACGGTTTCTTCTATTTTGTCTCTATATACTACGTATAGGA
AATGTTTACATTTTCGTATTGTTTTCGATTCACTCTATGAATAGTTCTTACTACAATTTTTTTGTCTAAA
GAGTAATACTAGAGATAAACATAAAAAATGTAGAGGTCGAGTTTAGATGCAAGTTCAAGGAGCGAAAGGT
GGATGGGTAGGTTATATAGGGATATAGCACAGAGATATATAGCAAAGAGATACTTTTGAGCAATGTTTGT
GGAAGCGGTATTCGCAATGGGAAGCTCC
[37 nt withheld, positions 6399-6435]
AGATTGTATAAGCAAATATTTAAATTGTAAGCGTTAATATTTTGTTAAAATTCGCGTTAAATTTTTGTTA
AATCAGCTCATTTTTTAACCAATAGGCCGAAATCGGCAAAATCCCTTATAAATCAAAAGAATAGACCGAG
ATAGGGT
[37 nt withheld, positions 6583-6619]
AAAGAACGTGGACTCCAACGTCAAAGG
[49 nt withheld, positions 6647-6695]
T
[91 nt withheld, positions 6697-6787]
G
[100 nt withheld, positions 6789-6888]
