>Addgene plasmid #1385 | pYES2/103Q | addgene partial sequence | sequence record 16490 | 1385 with GAL1
TACTAGCAGCTGTAATACGACTCACTATAGGGAATATTAAGCTTGGTACCGCCATGGACTACAAGGACGA
CGATGACAAGCTGGCGACCCTGGAAAAGCTGATGAAGGCCTTCGAGTCCCTCAAAAGCTTCCAACAGCAG
CAACAGCAACAACAGCAGCAACAGCAACAACAGCAGCAACAGCAACAACAGCAGCAACAGCAACAACAGC
AGCAACAGCAACAACAGCAGCAACAGCAACAACAGCAGCAACAGCAACAACAGCAGCAACAGCAACAACA
GCAGCAACAGCAACAACAGCAGCAACAGCAACAACAGCAGCAACAGCAACAACAGCAGCAACAGCAACAA
CAGCAGCAACAGCAACAACAGCAGCAACAGCAACAACAGCAGCAACAGCAACAACAGCAGCAACAGCAAC
AACTGCAGCCCGGGGGATCCCTGGTGAGCAAGGGCGAGGAGCTGTTCACCGGGGTGGTGCCCATCCTGGT
CGAGCTGGACGGCGACGTAAACGGCCACAAGTTCAGCGTGTCCGGCGAGGGCGAGGGCGATGCCACCTAC
GGCAAGCTGACCCTGAAGTTCATCTGCACCACCGGCAAGCTGCCCGTGCCCTGGCCCACCCTCGTGACCA
CCCTGACCTACGGCGTGCAGTGCTTCAGCCGCTACCCCGACCACATGAAGCAGCACGACTTCTTCAAGTC
CGCCATGCC
